Addgene plasmid #128165: pB1H2 UV5 Zif268-5ala (2-hybrid bait plasmid)
Purpose: UV5 promoter drives expression of Zif268-5alanine peptide fusion. Pair with pGHUC w-ERBIN as a negative control (doesn't turn on HIS3/GFP).
Depositing lab: Marcus Noyes. Depositing organization: NYU Grossman School of Medicine. Publication: A Multireporter Bacterial 2-Hybrid Assay for the High-Throughput and Dynamic Assay of PDZ Domain-Peptide Interactions. Ichikawa DM, Corbi-Verge C, Shen MJ, Snider J, Wong V, Stagljar I, Kim PM, Noyes MB. ACS Synth Biol. 2019 May 17;8(5):918-928. doi: 10.1021/acssynbio.8b00499. Epub 2019 Apr 18. PubMed 30969105.
Backbone
  Vector backbone: pB1H2w2-zif268 (ColE1)
  Backbone size w/o insert (bp): 3695
  Total vector size (bp): 3747
  Modifications to backbone: Omega subunit of RNA polymerase removed from original vector. 10 amino acid glycine/serine linker followed by 5 alanines fused to c-terminus of zif268. UV2 promoter changed to UV5.
  Vector type: Bacterial Expression, Synthetic Biology
Growth in bacteria
  Bacterial resistance: Ampicillin, 100 μg/mL
  Growth temperature: 37°C
  Growth strain: DH5alpha
  Copy number: High Copy
Gene/Insert
  Gene/Insert name: 10 amino acid glycine/serine linker + 5alanines
  Species: Synthetic
  Insert size (bp): 52
  Promoter: UV5
  Tag / fusion protein: FLAG (N terminal on backbone); zif268 (N terminal on backbone)
  Cloning method: Restriction Enzyme; 5′ cloning site BamHI (not destroyed); 3′ cloning site XbaI (not destroyed)
  Sequencing primers: 5′ CGCCAGGATCTTCAGCGGAG
Terms and licenses: Academic/Nonprofit Terms; Industry Terms: Not Available to Industry
How to cite: pB1H2 UV5 Zif268-5ala (2-hybrid bait plasmid) was a gift from Marcus Noyes (Addgene plasmid # 128165 ; http://n2t.net/addgene:128165 ; RRID:Addgene_128165)
