[The description below was written by a language model from this plasmid's Addgene catalogue record and pLannotate feature annotations shown in this document.]
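Description:
pB1H2 UV5 Zif268-5ala is a 3,747 bp bacterial expression plasmid that serves as the bait component of a bacterial two-hybrid system. It derives from the pB1H2w2-zif268 backbone and is maintained in E. coli through a ColE1-type origin with ampicillin selection (AmpR under its own bla promoter). The catalogue lists it as high copy, although the annotation also detects a rop gene and the pBR322 bom region, elements of the original ColE1/pBR322 replicon, along with an f1 phage origin and small leftover fragments of lacZα and mbeC.

Expression is driven by the lac UV5 promoter, a stronger "up" variant of the lac promoter that replaced the UV2 promoter of the parent vector, followed by a lac operator that places transcription under lac repressor control. The encoded protein is an N-terminally FLAG-tagged Zif268 zinc-finger DNA-binding domain (annotated automatically as a ZFHD1 fragment, which shares Zif268 fingers), fused at its C-terminus to a ten-residue glycine/serine linker and five alanines. This 52 bp synthetic insert sits between retained BamHI and XbaI sites. The omega subunit of RNA polymerase present in the original vector was removed. The feature table also flags a short GAL11-like fragment upstream of the FLAG tag, which the catalogue entry does not explain.

In the assay, Zif268 tethers the C-terminal peptide near the reporter promoter, where an interacting PDZ domain prey would activate HIS3/GFP reporters. The penta-alanine peptide is a non-binding bait. Paired with pGHUC w-ERBIN, it provides a negative control that does not switch on the reporters.
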