Features (pLannotate 1.2.2; 13 found; start..end, strand, type, name):
     12..42      +  promoter       lac UV5 promoter: E. coli lac promoter with an "up" mutation
     50..66      +  protein_bind   lac operator: The lac repressor binds to the lac operator to inhibit transcription in E. coli. This inhibition can be relieved by adding lactose or isopropyl-β-D-thiogalactopyranoside (IPTG). lac repressor encoded by lacI
    152..274     +  CDS            GAL11 (fragment): MED15_YEAST - Also known as ABE1 From Saccharomyces cerevisiae (strain ATCC 204508 / S288c) (Baker's yeast).
    321..344     +  CDS            3xFLAG (fragment): three tandem FLAG® epitope tags, followed by an enterokinase cleavage site
    384..555     +  CDS            ZFHD1 (DNA binding domain) (fragment): composite human DNA-binding domain composed of domains from the transcription factors Zif268 and Oct-1 (Pomerantz et al., 1995)
    737..803     +  CDS            lacZα (fragment): LacZα fragment of β-galactosidase; lacZ fragment
    808..1236    +  rep_origin     f1 ori (sequence partly withheld): f1 bacteriophage origin of replication; arrow indicates direction of (+) strand synthesis
   1289..1393    +  promoter       AmpR promoter: bla
   1394..2254    +  CDS            AmpR: β-lactamase; bla; confers resistance to ampicillin, carbenicillin, and related antibiotics
   2425..3013    +  rep_origin     ori: high-copy-number ColE1/pMB1/pBR322/pUC origin of replication
   3199..3339    -  misc_feature   bom: basis of mobility region from pBR322
   3441..3632    -  CDS            rop: Rop protein, which maintains plasmids at low copy number; rop
   3673..3747    +  CDS            mbeC (fragment): MBEC_ECOLX - Experimental evidence at protein level: Swiss-Prot protein existence level 1. Required for efficient mobilization of ColE1 plasmid and is thus essential to promote the specific transfer of the plasmid during conjugation. Probably functions by inducing DNA bending, helping the MbeA relaxase to melt the DNA around the nic site and cleave the phosphodiester bond. Binds specifically double-stranded DNA (dsDNA) containing the ColE1 oriT but does not recognize the inverted repeat (IR). From Escherichia coli.
>Addgene plasmid #128165 | pB1H2 UV5 Zif268-5ala (2-hybrid bait plasmid) | addgene full sequence | sequence record 267573 | Addgene NGS Result
GAATTCCGGGCTTTACACTTTATGCTTCCGGCTCGTATAATGTGTCGACTTGTGAGCGGATAACAATTTC
ACACAGGAAACAGCTATGCCTCAACAGCAGCAAATGCAACCTCCCAATTCAAGTGCGGACAACAACCCTT
TGCAACAGCAATCATCACAAAATACCGTACCAAACGTCCTCAACCAAATTAACCAAATCTTTTCTCCAGA
GGAGCAACGCAGCTTATTACAAGAAGCCATCGAAACCTGCAAGAATTTTGAAAAAACACAATTGTAAGTC
TCGGCTCCAAGAAGGAGATATACCCATGGGTGCGGCCGCGGACTACAAGGATGACGACGACAAGTTCCGG
ACGGGCTCCAAGACACCGCCTCACGGTACCGAGCGCCCATATGCTTGCCCTGTCGAGTCCTGCGATCGCC
GCTTTTCTCGCTCGGATGAGCTTACCCGCCATATCCGCATCCATACCGGTCAGAAGCCCTTCCAGTGTCG
AATCTGCATGCGTAACTTCAGTCGTAGTGACCACCTTACCACCCACATCCGCACCCACACAGGCGAGAAG
CCTTTTGCCTGTGACATTTGTGGGAGGAAGTTTGCCAGGAGTGATGAACGCAAGAGGCATACCAAAATCC
ATCTGCGCGGATCCGGCGGTGGGAGCGGAGGCACCGGCGCGGCGGCGGCGGCGTAATAGGTCTAGAGACT
AGAAAAAGGCCGACAAGTCCCGCTCCGCTGAAGATCCTGGCGTAATAGCGAAGAGGCCCGCACCGATCGC
CCTTCCCAACAGTTGCGCAGCCTGAATGGCGAATGGG
[124 nt withheld, positions 808-931]
C
[91 nt withheld, positions 933-1023]
A
[49 nt withheld, positions 1025-1073]
CCTTTGACGTTGGAGTCCACGTTCTTT
[37 nt withheld, positions 1101-1137]
ACCCTATCTCGGTCTATTCTTTTGATTTATAAGGGATTTTGCCGATTTCGGCCTATTGGTTAAAAAATGA
GCTGATTTAACAAAAATTTAACGCGAATTTTAACAAAATATTAACGCTTACAATTTAGGTGGCACTTTTC
GGGGAAATGTGCGCGGAACCCCTATTTGTTTATTTTTCTAAATACATTCAAATATGTATCCGCTCATGAG
ACAATAACCCTGATAAATGCTTCAATAATATTGAAAAAGGAAGAGTATGAGTATTCAACATTTCCGTGTC
GCCCTTATTCCCTTTTTTGCGGCATTTTGCCTTCCTGTTTTTGCTCACCCAGAAACGCTGGTGAAAGTAA
AAGATGCTGAAGATCAGTTGGGTGCACGAGTGGGTTACATCGAACTGGATCTCAACAGCGGTAAGATCCT
TGAGAGTTTTCGCCCCGAAGAACGTTTTCCAATGATGAGCACTTTTAAAGTTCTGCTATGTGGCGCGGTA
TTATCCCGTATTGACGCCGGGCAAGAGCAACTCGGTCGCCGCATACACTATTCTCAGAATGACTTGGTTG
AGTACTCACCAGTCACAGAAAAGCATCTTACGGATGGCATGACAGTAAGAGAATTATGCAGTGCTGCCAT
AACCATGAGTGATAACACTGCGGCCAACTTACTTCTGACAACGATCGGAGGACCGAAGGAGCTAACCGCT
TTTTTGCACAACATGGGGGATCATGTAACTCGCCTTGATCGTTGGGAACCGGAGCTGAATGAAGCCATAC
CAAACGACGAGCGTGACACCACGATGCCTGTAGCAATGGCAACAACGTTGCGCAAACTATTAACTGGCGA
ACTACTTACTCTAGCTTCCCGGCAACAATTAATAGACTGGATGGAGGCGGATAAAGTTGCAGGACCACTT
CTGCGCTCGGCCCTTCCGGCTGGCTGGTTTATTGCTGATAAATCTGGAGCCGGTGAGCGTGGGTCTCGCG
GTATCATTGCAGCACTGGGGCCAGATGGTAAGCCCTCCCGTATCGTAGTTATCTACACGACGGGGAGTCA
GGCAACTATGGATGAACGAAATAGACAGATCGCTGAGATAGGTGCCTCACTGATTAAGCATTGGTAACTG
TCAGACCAAGTTTACTCATATATACTTTAGATTGATTTAAAACTTCATTTTTAATTTAAAAGGATCTAGG
TGAAGATCCTTTTTGATAATCTCATGACCAAAATCCCTTAACGTGAGTTTTCGTTCCACTGAGCGTCAGA
CCCCGTAGAAAAGATCAAAGGATCTTCTTGAGATCCTTTTTTTCTGCGCGTAATCTGCTGCTTGCAAACA
AAAAAACCACCGCTACCAGCGGTGGTTTGTTTGCCGGATCAAGAGCTACCAACTCTTTTTCCGAAGGTAA
CTGGCTTCAGCAGAGCGCAGATACCAAATACTGTCCTTCTAGTGTAGCCGTAGTTAGGCCACCACTTCAA
GAACTCTGTAGCACCGCCTACATACCTCGCTCTGCTAATCCTGTTACCAGTGGCTGCTGCCAGTGGCGAT
AAGTCGTGTCTTACCGGGTTGGACTCAAGACGATAGTTACCGGATAAGGCGCAGCGGTCGGGCTGAACGG
GGGGTTCGTGCACACAGCCCAGCTTGGAGCGAACGACCTACACCGAACTGAGATACCTACAGCGTGAGCT
ATGAGAAAGCGCCACGCTTCCCGAAGGGAGAAAGGCGGACAGGTATCCGGTAAGCGGCAGGGTCGGAACA
GGAGAGCGCACGAGGGAGCTTCCAGGGGGAAACGCCTGGTATCTTTATAGTCCTGTCGGGTTTCGCCACC
TCTGACTTGAGCGTCGATTTTTGTGATGCTCGTCAGGGGGGCGGAGCCTATGGAAAAACGCCAGCAACGC
GGCCTTTTTACGGTTCCTGGCCTTTTGCTGGCCTTTTGCTCACATGTTCTTTCCTGCGTTATCCCCTGAT
TCTGTGGATAACCGTATTACCGCCTTTGAGTGAGCTGATACCGCTCGCCGCAGCCGAACGACCGAGCGCA
GCGAGTCAGTGAGCGAGGAAGCGGAAGAGCGCCTGATGCGGTATTTTCTCCTTACGCATCTGTGCGGTAT
TTCACACCGCATATGGTGCACTCTCAGTACAATCTGCTCTGATGCCGCATAGTTAAGCCAGTATACACTC
CGCTATCGCTACGTGACTGGGTCATGGCTGCGCCCCGACACCCGCCAACACCCGCTGACGCGCCCTGACG
GGCTTGTCTGCTCCCGGCATCCGCTTACAGACAAGCTGTGACCGTCTCCGGGAGCTGCATGTGTCAGAGG
TTTTCACCGTCATCACCGAAACGCGCGAGGCAGCTGCGGTAAAGCTCATCAGCGTGGTCGTGAAGCGATT
CACAGATGTCTGCCTGTTCATCCGCGTCCAGCTCGTTGAGTTTCTCCAGAAGCGTTAATGTCTGGCTTCT
GATAAAGCGGGCCATGTTAAGGGCGGTTTTTTCCTGTTTGGTCACTGATGCCTCCGTGTAAGGGGGATTT
CTGTTCATGGGGGTAATGATACCGATGAAACGAGAGAGGATGCTCACGATACGGGTTACTGATGATGAAC
ATGCCCGGTTACTGGAACGG
